>Addgene plasmid #21270 | pBigT | addgene full sequence | sequence record 116996 | Addgene NGS Result
AGCGCCCAATACGCAAACCGCCTCTCCCCGCGCGTTGGCCGATTCATTAATGCAGCTGGCACGACAGGTT
TCCCGACTGGAAAGCGGGCAGTGAGCGCAACGCAATTAATGTGAGTTAGCTCACTCATTAGGCACCCCAG
GCTTTACACTTTATGCTTCCGGCTCGTATGTTGTGTGGAATTGTGAGCGGATAACAATTTCACACAGGAA
ACAGCTATGACCATGATTACGCCAAGCTCGAAATTAACCCTCACTAAAGGGAACAAAAGCTGGTACCGTT
GGCGCGCCAACTAGAGGATCGAGCCCCAGCTGGTTCTTTCCGCCTCAGAAGCCATAGAGCCCACCGCATC
CCCAGCATGCCTGCTATTGTCTTCCCAATCCTCCCCCTTGCTGTCCTGCCCCACCCCACCCCCCAGAATA
GAATGACACCTACTCAGACAATGCGATGCAATTTCCTCATTTTATTAGGAAAGGACAGTGGGAGTGGCAC
CTTCCAGGGTCAAGGAAGGCACGGGGGAGGGGCAAACAACAGATGGCTGGCAACTAGAAGGCACAGTCGA
GGCTGATCAGCGAGCTCGCGGCCGCCCGCGGGGGCCCCTCGAGGTCGACGGTATCGATAAGCTAGCTTGG
GCTGCAGGTCGAGGGACCTAATAACTTCGTATAGCATACATTATACGAAGTTATATTAAGGGTTCCGGAT
CAGCTTGATGGGGATCCAGACATGATAAGATACATTGATGAGTTTGGACAAACCACAACTAGAATGCAGT
GAAAAAAATGCTTTATTTGTGAAATTTGTGATGCTATTGCTTTATTTGTAACCATTATAAGCTGCAATAA
ACAAGTTAACAACAACAATTGCATTCATTTTATGTTTCAGGTTCAGGGGGAGGTGTGGGAGGTTTTTTAA
AGCAAGTAAAACCTCTACAAATGTGGTATGGCTGATTATGATCCTCTAGAGTCGCAGATCCAGACATGAT
AAGATACATTGATGAGTTTGGACAAACCACAACTAGAATGCAGTGAAAAAAATGCTTTATTTGTGAAATT
TGTGATGCTATTGCTTTATTTGTAACCATTATAAGCTGCAATAAACAAGTTAACAACAACAATTGCATTC
ATTTTATGTTTCAGGTTCAGGGGGAGGTGTGGGAGGTTTTTTAAAGCAAGTAAAACCTCTACAAATGTGG
TATGGCTGATTATGATCCTCTAGAGTCGCAGATCCAGACATGATAAGATACATTGATGAGTTTGGACAAA
CCACAACTAGAATGCAGTGAAAAAAATGCTTTATTTGTGAAATTTGTGATGCTATTGCTTTATTTGTAAC
CATTATAAGCTGCAATAAACAAGTTAACAACAACAATTGCATTCATTTTATGTTTCAGGTTCAGGGGGAG
GTGTGGGAGGTTTTTTAAAGCAAGTAAAACCTCTACAAATGTGGTATGGCTGATTATGATCCTCTAGAGT
CGCAGATCCTCTAGAGTCGCAGATCTGCAAGCTTCTGATGGAATTAGAACTTGGCAAAACAATACTGAGA
ATGAAGTGTATGTGGAACAGAGGCTGCTGATCTCGTTCTTCAGGCTATGAAACTGACACATTTGGAAACC
ACAGTACTTAGAACCACAAAGTGGGAATCAAGAGAAAAACAATGATCCCACGAGAGATCTATAGATCTAT
AGATCATGAGTGGGAGGAATGAGCTGGCCCTTAATTTGGTTTTGCTTGTTTAAATTATGATATCCAACTA
TGAAACATTATCATAAAGCAATAGTAAAGAGCCTTCAGTAAAGAGCAGGCATTTATCTAATCCCACCCCA
CCCCCACCCCCGTAGCTCCAATCCTTCCATTCAAAATGTAGGTACTCTGTTCTCACCCTTCTTAACAAAG
TATGACAGGAAAAACTTCCATTTTAGTGGACATCTTTATTGTTTAATAGATCATCAATTTCTGCAGACTT
ACAGCGGATCCCCTCAGAAGAACTCGTCAAGAAGGCGATAGAAGGCGATGCGCTGCGAATCGGGAGCGGC
GATACCGTAAAGCACGAGGAAGCGGTCAGCCCATTCGCCGCCAAGCTCTTCAGCAATATCACGGGTAGCC
AACGCTATGTCCTGATAGCGGTCCGCCACACCCAGCCGGCCACAGTCGATGAATCCAGAAAAGCGGCCAT
TTTCCACCATGATATTCGGCAAGCAGGCATCGCCATGGGTCACGACGAGATCATCGCCGTCGGGCATGCG
CGCCTTGAGCCTGGCGAACAGTTCGGCTGGCGCGAGCCCCTGATGCTCTTCGTCCAGATCATCCTGATCG
ACAAGACCGGCTTCCATCCGAGTACGTGCTCGCTCGATGCGATGTTTCGCTTGGTGGTCGAATGGGCAGG
TAGCCGGATCAAGCGTATGCAGCCGCCGCATTGCATCAGCCATGATGGATACTTTCTCGGCAGGAGCAAG
GTGAGATGACAGGAGATCCTGCCCCGGCACTTCGCCCAATAGCAGCCAGTCCCTTCCCGCTTCAGTGACA
ACGTCGAGCACAGCTGCGCAAGGAACGCCCGTCGTGGCCAGCCACGATAGCCGCGCTGCCTCGTCCTGCA
GTTCATTCAGGGCACCGGACAGGTCGGTCTTGACAAAAAGAACCGGGCGCCCCTGCGCTGACAGCCGGAA
CACGGCGGCATCAGAGCAGCCGATTGTCTGTTGTGCCCAGTCATAGCCGAATAGCCTCTCCACCCAAGCG
GCCGGAGAACCTGCGTGCAATCCATCTTGTTCAATGGCCGATCCCATATTGGCTGCAGGTCGAAAGGCCC
GGAGATGAGGAAGAGGAGAACAGCGCGGCAGACGTGCGCTTTTGAAGCGTGCAGAATGCCGGGCCTCCGG
AGGACCTTCGGGCGCCCGCCCCGCCCCTGAGCCCGCCCCTGAGCCCGCCCCCGGACCCACCCCTTCCCAG
CCTCTGAGCCCAGAAAGCGAAGGAGCAAAGCTGCTATTGGCCGCTGCCCCAAAGGCCTACCCGCTTCCAT
TGCTCAGCGGTGCTGTCCATCTGCACGAGACTAGTGAGACGTGCTACTTCCATTTGTCACGTCCTGCACG
ACGCGAGCTGCGGGGCGGGGGGGAACTTCCTGACTAGGGGAGGAGTAGAAGGTGGCGCGAAGGGGCCACC
AAAGAACGGAGCCGGTTGGCGCCTACCGGTGGATGTGGAATGTGTGCGAGGCCAGAGGCCACTTGTGTAG
CGCCAAGTGCCCAGCGGGGCTGCTAAAGCGCATGCTCCAGACTGCCTTGGGAAAAGCGCCTCCCCTACCC
GGTAGAATTCCTGCAGGTCGAGGGACCTAATAACTTCGTATAGCATACATTATACGAAGTTATATTAAGG
GTTCCGGATCCACTAGTTCTAGAGCGGCCTCGACTCTACGATACCGTCGATCCCCACTGGAAAGACCGCG
AAGAGTTTGTCCTCAACCGCGAGCTGTGGAAAAAAAAGGGACAGGATAAGTATGACATCATCAAGGAAAC
CCTGGACTACTGCGCCCTACAGATCCCTTAATTAAGGCCAATTCGCCCTATAGTGAGTCGTATTACAATT
CACTGGCCGTCGTTTTACAACGTCGTGACTGGGAAAACCCTGGCGTTACCCAACTTAATCGCCTTGCAGC
ACATCCCCCTTTCGCCAGCTGGCGTAATAGCGAAGAGGCCCGCACCGATCGCCCTTCCCAACAGTTGCGC
AGCCTGAATGGCGAATGGAAATTGTAAGCGTTAATATTTTGTTAAAATTCGCGTTAAATTTTTGTTAAAT
CAGCTCATTTTTTAACCAATAGGCCGAAATCGGCAAAATCCCTTATAAATCAAAAGAATAGACCGAGATA
GGGT
[37 nt withheld, positions 3855-3891]
AAAGAACGTGGACTCCAACGTCAAAGG
[49 nt withheld, positions 3919-3967]
T
[91 nt withheld, positions 3969-4059]
G
[65 nt withheld, positions 4061-4125]
A
[58 nt withheld, positions 4127-4184]
CAGGTGGCACTTTTCGGGGAAATGTGCGCGGAACCCCTATTTGTTTATTTTTCTAAATACATTCAAATAT
GTATCCGCTCATGAGACAATAACCCTGATAAATGCTTCAATAATATTGAAAAAGGAAGAGTATGAGTATT
CAACATTTCCGTGTCGCCCTTATTCCCTTTTTTGCGGCATTTTGCCTTCCTGTTTTTGCTCACCCAGAAA
CGCTGGTGAAAGTAAAAGATGCTGAAGATCAGTTGGGTGCACGAGTGGGTTACATCGAACTGGATCTCAA
CAGCGGTAAGATCCTTGAGAGTTTTCGCCCCGAAGAACGTTTTCCAATGATGAGCACTTTTAAAGTTCTG
CTATGTGGCGCGGTATTATCCCGTATTGACGCCGGGCAAGAGCAACTCGGTCGCCGCATACACTATTCTC
AGAATGACTTGGTTGAGTACTCACCAGTCACAGAAAAGCATCTTACGGATGGCATGACAGTAAGAGAATT
ATGCAGTGCTGCCATAACCATGAGTGATAACACTGCGGCCAACTTACTTCTGACAACGATCGGAGGACCG
AAGGAGCTAACCGCTTTTTTGCACAACATGGGGGATCATGTAACTCGCCTTGATCGTTGGGAACCGGAGC
TGAATGAAGCCATACCAAACGACGAGCGTGACACCACGATGCCTGTAGCAATGGCAACAACGTTGCGCAA
ACTATTAACTGGCGAACTACTTACTCTAGCTTCCCGGCAACAATTAATAGACTGGATGGAGGCGGATAAA
GTTGCAGGACCACTTCTGCGCTCGGCCCTTCCGGCTGGCTGGTTTATTGCTGATAAATCTGGAGCCGGTG
AGCGTGGGTCTCGCGGTATCATTGCAGCACTGGGGCCAGATGGTAAGCCCTCCCGTATCGTAGTTATCTA
CACGACGGGGAGTCAGGCAACTATGGATGAACGAAATAGACAGATCGCTGAGATAGGTGCCTCACTGATT
AAGCATTGGTAACTGTCAGACCAAGTTTACTCATATATACTTTAGATTGATTTAAAACTTCATTTTTAAT
TTAAAAGGATCTAGGTGAAGATCCTTTTTGATAATCTCATGACCAAAATCCCTTAACGTGAGTTTTCGTT
CCACTGAGCGTCAGACCCCGTAGAAAAGATCAAAGGATCTTCTTGAGATCCTTTTTTTCTGCGCGTAATC
TGCTGCTTGCAAACAAAAAAACCACCGCTACCAGCGGTGGTTTGTTTGCCGGATCAAGAGCTACCAACTC
TTTTTCCGAAGGTAACTGGCTTCAGCAGAGCGCAGATACCAAATACTGTTCTTCTAGTGTAGCCGTAGTT
AGGCCACCACTTCAAGAACTCTGTAGCACCGCCTACATACCTCGCTCTGCTAATCCTGTTACCAGTGGCT
GCTGCCAGTGGCGATAAGTCGTGTCTTACCGGGTTGGACTCAAGACGATAGTTACCGGATAAGGCGCAGC
GGTCGGGCTGAACGGGGGGTTCGTGCACACAGCCCAGCTTGGAGCGAACGACCTACACCGAACTGAGATA
CCTACAGCGTGAGCTATGAGAAAGCGCCACGCTTCCCGAAGGGAGAAAGGCGGACAGGTATCCGGTAAGC
GGCAGGGTCGGAACAGGAGAGCGCACGAGGGAGCTTCCAGGGGGAAACGCCTGGTATCTTTATAGTCCTG
TCGGGTTTCGCCACCTCTGACTTGAGCGTCGATTTTTGTGATGCTCGTCAGGGGGGCGGAGCCTATGGAA
AAACGCCAGCAACGCGGCCTTTTTACGGTTCCTGGCCTTTTGCTGGCCTTTTGCTCACATGTTCTTTCCT
GCGTTATCCCCTGATTCTGTGGATAACCGTATTACCGCCTTTGAGTGAGCTGATACCGCTCGCCGCAGCC
GAACGACCGAGCGCAGCGAGTCAGTGAGCGAGGAAGCGGAAG
Features (pLannotate 1.2.2; 27 found; start..end, strand, type, name):
      2..94      +  CDS            lacI (fragment): lac repressor; lacI; The lac repressor binds to the lac operator to inhibit transcription in E. coli. This inhibition can be relieved by adding lactose or isopropyl-β-D-thiogalactopyranoside (IPTG).
    107..128     +  protein_bind   CAP binding site: CAP binding activates transcription in the presence of cAMP. E. coli catabolite activator protein
    143..173     +  promoter       lac promoter: promoter for the E. coli lac operon
    181..197     +  protein_bind   lac operator: The lac repressor binds to the lac operator to inhibit transcription in E. coli. This inhibition can be relieved by adding lactose or isopropyl-β-D-thiogalactopyranoside (IPTG). lac repressor encoded by lacI
    242..260     +  promoter       T3 promoter: promoter for bacteriophage T3 RNA polymerase
    307..328     -  promoter       SV40 promoter (fragment): SV40 enhancer and early promoter
    332..556     -  polyA_signal   bGH poly(A) signal: bovine growth hormone polyadenylation signal
    595..623     -  misc_feature   MCS (fragment): pBluescript multiple cloning site
    651..684     +  protein_bind   loxP: Cre-mediated recombination occurs in the 8-bp core sequence (GCATACAT). Cre recombinase
    713..847     -  polyA_signal   SV40 poly(A) signal: SV40 polyadenylation signal
    870..953     -  CDS            large T antigen (fragment): large T antigen from SV40 (simian virus 40)
    967..1101    -  polyA_signal   SV40 poly(A) signal: SV40 polyadenylation signal
   1124..1207    -  CDS            large T antigen (fragment): large T antigen from SV40 (simian virus 40)
   1221..1355    -  polyA_signal   SV40 poly(A) signal: SV40 polyadenylation signal
   1378..1461    -  CDS            large T antigen (fragment): large T antigen from SV40 (simian virus 40)
   1503..1964    -  polyA_signal   PGK poly(A) signal: mouse phosphoglycerate kinase 1 polyadenylation signal
   1974..2777    -  CDS            NeoR/KanR: aminoglycoside phosphotransferase from Tn5; aph(3')-II (or nptII); confers resistance to neomycin, kanamycin, and G418 (Geneticin®)
   2791..3290    -  promoter       PGK promoter: mouse phosphoglycerate kinase 1 promoter
   3320..3353    +  protein_bind   loxP: Cre-mediated recombination occurs in the 8-bp core sequence (GCATACAT). Cre recombinase
   3366..3389    -  misc_feature   MCS (fragment): pBluescript multiple cloning site
   3416..3519    -  misc_feature   Ad SA: adenovirus major late transcript splice acceptor (Friedrich and Soriano, 1991)
   3547..3565    -  promoter       T7 promoter: promoter for bacteriophage T7 RNA polymerase
   3568..3725    +  CDS            lacZα (fragment): LacZα fragment of β-galactosidase; lacZ fragment
   3729..4184    -  rep_origin     f1 ori (sequence partly withheld): f1 bacteriophage origin of replication; arrow indicates direction of (+) strand synthesis
   4211..4315    +  promoter       AmpR promoter: bla
   4316..5176    +  CDS            AmpR: β-lactamase; bla; confers resistance to ampicillin, carbenicillin, and related antibiotics
   5347..5935    +  rep_origin     ori: high-copy-number ColE1/pMB1/pBR322/pUC origin of replication
