[The description below was written by a language model from this plasmid's Addgene catalogue record and pLannotate feature annotations shown in this document.]
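Description:
pBigT is an empty mouse-targeting shuttle plasmid of about 6.1 kb, built on a pBluescript-type backbone and intended as an intermediate for making Cre-dependent transgenic or knock-in mouse alleles. It is propagated in E. coli through a high-copy ColE1/pUC origin with ampicillin selection. It also retains the f1 origin, lac promoter/operator and lacZα remnants, and flanking T3 and T7 promoters typical of that backbone. No gene of interest is present.

The functional unit lies on the reverse strand between the T7 and T3 promoters. It begins with an adenovirus major late splice acceptor, which allows the cassette to be spliced into a transcript from an upstream endogenous promoter. Next comes a loxP-flanked ("floxed") block containing a PGK promoter driving the neomycin phosphotransferase gene with a PGK polyadenylation signal. This is followed by three tandem SV40 poly(A) signals, which correspond to the tpA transcriptional stop. The two loxP sites are annotated in the same orientation, so Cre recombination excises the neo-stop block. Downstream of the second loxP site are a fragment of the multiple cloning site and a bovine growth hormone poly(A) signal, positions consistent with inserting a coding sequence there and terminating its transcript.

A gene placed after the floxed stop therefore stays silent until Cre removes the cassette, while PGK-neo provides G418 selection in mammalian cells such as ES cells. The record lists PacI and AscI as preserved cloning sites, which suggests that the assembled cassette is transferred into a targeting vector. The associated publication concerns Cre reporter strains made by inserting EYFP and ECFP at the ROSA26 locus, but the homology arms are not part of this plasmid.
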