Addgene plasmid #21270: pBigT
Purpose: (Empty Backbone) Used for making transgenic mice. Contains a loxP-flanked cassette with a PGK-neo selectable marker and a tpA transcriptional stop sequence.
Depositing lab: Frank Costantini. Depositing organization: Columbia University. Publication: Cre reporter strains produced by targeted insertion of EYFP and ECFP into the ROSA26 locus. Srinivas S, Watanabe T, Lin CS, William CM, Tanabe Y, Jessell TM, Costantini F. BMC Dev Biol. 2001;1:4. doi: 10.1186/1471-213x-1-4. Epub 2001 Mar 27. PubMed 11299042.
Backbone
  Vector backbone: pBigT
  Backbone manufacturer: Costantini Lab
  Backbone size (bp): 6117
  Vector type: Mouse Targeting
  Selectable markers: Neomycin (select with G418)
Growth in bacteria
  Bacterial resistance: Ampicillin, 100 μg/mL
  Growth temperature: 37°C
  Growth strain: DH5alpha
  Copy number: Unknown
Gene/Insert
  Gene/Insert name: None
  Cloning method: Restriction Enzyme; 5′ cloning site PacI (not destroyed); 3′ cloning site AscI (not destroyed)
  Sequencing primers: 5′ M13-fwd; 3′ M13-rev
Terms and licenses: Academic/Nonprofit Terms; Industry Terms: Not Available to Industry
Depositor comments: pBigT is used for making transgenic mice. The plasmid contains a loxP-flanked cassette with a PGK-neo selectable marker and a tpA transcriptional stop sequence. See article for detailed information regarding the creation and use of this plasmid.
How to cite: pBigT was a gift from Frank Costantini (Addgene plasmid # 21270 ; http://n2t.net/addgene:21270 ; RRID:Addgene_21270)
