>Addgene plasmid #21270 | pBigT | addgene partial sequence | sequence record 55775 | T3 5'-GCAATTAACCCTCACTAAAGG-3'
AGCCCCAGCTGGTTCTTTCCGCCTCAGAAGCCATAGAGCCCACCGCATCCCCAGCATGCCTGCTATTGTC
TTCCCAATCCTCCCCCTTGCTGTCCTGCCCCACCCCACCCCCCAGAATAGAATGACACCTACTCAGACAA
TGCGATGCAATTTCCTCATTTTATTAGGAAAGGACAGTGGGAGTGGCACCTTCCAGGGTCAAGGAAGGCA
CGGGGGAGGGGCAAACAACAGATGGCTGGCAACTAGAAGGCACAGTCGAGGCTGATCAGCGAGCTCGCGG
CCGCCCGCGGGGGCCCCTCGAGGTCGACGGTATCGATAAGCTAGCTTGGGCTGCAGGTCGAGGGACCTAA
TAACTTCGTATAGCATACATTATACGAAGTTATATTAAGGGTTCCGGATCAGCTTGATGGGGATCCAGAC
ATGATAAGATACATTGATGAGTTTGGACAAACCACAACTAGAATGCAGTGAAAAAAATGCTTTATTTGTG
AAATTTGTGATGCTATTGCTTTATTTGTAACCATTATAAGCTGCAATAAACAAGTTAACAACAACAATTG
CATTCATTTTATGTTTCAGGTTCAGGGGGAGGTGTGGGAGGTTTTTTAAAGCAAGTAAAACCTCTACAAA
TGTGGTATGGCTGATTATGATCCTCTAGAGTCGCAGATCCAGACATGATAAGATACATTGATGAGTTTGG
ACAAACCACAACTAGAATGCAGTGAAAAAAATGCTTTATTTGTGAAATTTGTGATGCTATTGCTTTATTT
GTAACCATTATAAGCTGCAATAAACAAGTTAACAACAACAATTGCATTCATTTTATGTTTCAGGTTC
