>Addgene plasmid #21270 | pBigT | addgene partial sequence | sequence record 56456 | T7 5'-TAATACGACTCACTATAGGG-3'
TGTAGGGCGCAGTAGTCCAGGGTTTCCTTGATGATGTCATACTTATCCTGTCCCTTTTTTTTCCACAGCT
CGCGGTTGAGGACAAACTCTTCGCGGTCTTTCCAGTGGGGATCGACGGTATCGTAGAGTCGAGGCCGCTC
TAGAACTAGTGGATCCGGAACCCTTAATATAACTTCGTATAATGTATGCTATACGAAGTTATTAGGTCCC
TCGACCTGCAGGAATTCTACCGGGTAGGGGAGGCGCTTTTCCCAAGGCAGTCTGGAGCATGCGCTTTAGC
AGCCCCGCTGGGCACTTGGCGCTACACAAGTGGCCTCTGGCCTCGCACACATTCCACATCCACCGGTAGG
CGCCAACCGGCTCCGTTCTTTGGTGGCCCCTTCGCGCCACCTTCTACTCCTCCCCTAGTCAGGAAGTTCC
CCCCCGCCCCGCAGCTCGCGTCGTGCAGGACGTGACAAATGGAAGTAGCACGTCTCACTAGTCTCGTGCA
GATGGACAGCACCGCTGAGCAATGGAAGCGGGTAGGCCTTTGGGGCAGCGGCCAATAGCAGCTTTGCTCC
TTCGCTTTCTGGGCTCAGAGGCTGGGAAGGGGTGGGTCCGGGGGCGGGCTCAGGGGCGGGCTCAGGGGCG
GGGCGGGCGCCCGAAGGTCCTCCGGAGGCCCGGCATTCTGCACGCTTCAAAAGCGCACGTCTGCCGCGCT
GTTCTCCTCTTCCTCATCTCCGGGCCTTTCGACCTGCAGCCAATATGGGATCGGCCATTGAACAAGATGG
ATTGCACGCAGGTTCTCCGGCCGCTTGGGTGGAGAGGCTATTCGGCTATGACTGGGCACAACAGACAATC
GGCTGCTCTGATGCCGCCGTGTTCCGGCTGTCAGCGCAGGGGCGCCCGGTTCTTTTTGTCAAGACCGACC
TGTCCGGT
